Addgene plasmid #161116: pDONR221-SLC10A6_STOP
Purpose: Gateway entry clone with codon-optimized ORF sequence for subcloning into custom expression vectors. Contains a STOP codon at the end of the codon-optimized ORF sequence.
Depositing lab: RESOLUTE Consortium & Giulio Superti-Furga. Depositing organization: CeMM Research Center for Molecular Medicine. Publication: The RESOLUTE consortium: unlocking SLC transporters for drug discovery. Superti-Furga G, Lackner D, Wiedmer T, Ingles-Prieto A, Barbosa B, Girardi E, Goldmann U, Gurtl B, Klavins K, Klimek C, Lindinger S, Lineiro-Retes E, Muller AC, Onstein S, Redinger G, Reil D, Sedlyarov V, Wolf G, Crawford M, Everley R, ... Steppan CM. Nat Rev Drug Discov. 2020 Jul;19(7):429-430. doi: 10.1038/d41573-020-00056-6. PubMed 32265506.
Backbone
  Vector backbone: pDONR221
  Backbone manufacturer: ThermoFisher Scientific
  Backbone size w/o insert (bp): 2550
  Vector type: Mammalian Expression
Growth in bacteria
  Bacterial resistance: Kanamycin, 50 μg/mL
  Growth temperature: 37°C
  Growth strain: NEB Stable
  Copy number: High Copy
Gene/Insert
  Gene/Insert name: SLC10A6 (alt name: SOAT)
  Species: H. sapiens (human)
  Insert size (bp): 1134
  Entrez Gene: SLC10A6 (a.k.a. SOAT, MGC129575, MGC129576)
  Cloning method: Gateway Cloning
  Sequencing primers: 5′ M13-fwd; 3′ M13-rev
Terms and licenses: Academic/Nonprofit Terms; Industry Terms
Depositor comments: This plasmid contains a STOP codon at the end of the codon-optimized ORF. For the version of this plasmid that does not contain a STOP codon, please see Addgene plasmid 131950 For more information on the full Resolute plasmid collection, please see www.addgene.org/depositor-collections/re-solute/. Please provide your feedback on this plasmid to the RESOLUTE consortium by filling out their RESOLUTE repository feedback form: https://forms.office.com/Pages/ResponsePage.aspx?id=0e05yklzmkS7rjFGQL4N7z4feCLQvEJAmVcOCM_u885UN1JJRko0Ukg4TVQwNTZLOUxPQVJWT1NHUCQlQCN0PWcu
How to cite: pDONR221-SLC10A6_STOP was a gift from RESOLUTE Consortium & Giulio Superti-Furga (Addgene plasmid # 161116 ; http://n2t.net/addgene:161116 ; RRID:Addgene_161116)
