[The description below was written by a language model from this plasmid's Addgene catalogue record and pLannotate feature annotations shown in this document.]
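Description:
pDONR221-SLC10A6_STOP is a Gateway entry clone built in the pDONR221 backbone and carrying a codon-optimized open reading frame for human SLC10A6, also known as SOAT. This solute carrier transports sulfoconjugated steroid hormones and related sulfated compounds in a sodium-dependent manner. The sequenced plasmid is about 3.7 kb. It is propagated in E. coli through a high-copy ColE1/pUC-type origin and selected with kanamycin via an aminoglycoside phosphotransferase (KanR) cassette. Although the catalogue lists the vector type as mammalian expression, the feature table shows no mammalian promoter or polyadenylation signal, so the plasmid serves as a shuttle for the ORF rather than as an expression vector.

The roughly 1.1 kb SLC10A6 coding sequence lies between attL1 and attL2 sites. These are the substrates for an LR Clonase reaction that transfers the ORF directionally into any attR-containing destination vector, which then supplies the promoter, tags and selection marker of choice. Upstream of the cassette are the rrnB T1 and T2 terminators, which insulate the insert from read-through transcription in bacteria. A T7 promoter lies beyond attL2 and points back toward the insert. The short lacI and lacZα fragments annotated nearby are backbone remnants, and M13 primer sites flanking the cassette are used for sequencing.

This version retains a stop codon at the end of the ORF, so it suits untagged or N-terminally tagged expression and cannot produce C-terminal fusions. A companion clone without the stop codon exists for that purpose. The plasmid belongs to a consortium collection of SLC transporter clones assembled to support transporter research and drug discovery.
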