Features (pLannotate 1.2.2; 10 found; start..end, strand, type, name):
    121..213     +  CDS            lacI (fragment): lac repressor; lacI; The lac repressor binds to the lac operator to inhibit transcription in E. coli. This inhibition can be relieved by adding lactose or isopropyl-β-D-thiogalactopyranoside (IPTG).
    268..295     -  terminator     rrnB T2 terminator: transcription terminator T2 from the E. coli rrnB gene
    427..470     +  terminator     rrnB T1 terminator: Escherichia coli rrnB; transcription terminator T1 from the E. coli rrnB gene
    517..553     -  CDS            lacZα (fragment): LacZα fragment of β-galactosidase; lacZ fragment
    569..668     +  protein_bind   attL1: mutant version of attL; recombination site for the Gateway® LR reaction LR Clonase™
    674..1804    +  CDS            SLC10A6: SOAT_HUMAN - Also known as SOAT. Experimental evidence at protein level: Swiss-Prot protein existence level 1. Transports sulfoconjugated steroid hormones, as well as taurolithocholic acid-3-sulfate and sulfoconjugated pyrenes in a sodium-dependent manner. From Homo sapiens (Human).
   1809..1908    -  protein_bind   attL2: mutant version of attL; recombination site for the Gateway® LR reaction LR Clonase™
   1926..1944    -  promoter       T7 promoter: promoter for bacteriophage T7 RNA polymerase
   2078..2887    +  CDS            KanR: aminoglycoside phosphotransferase; aph(3')-Ia; confers resistance to kanamycin in bacteria or G418 (Geneticin®) in eukaryotes
   3034..3622    +  rep_origin     ori: high-copy-number ColE1/pMB1/pBR322/pUC origin of replication
>Addgene plasmid #161116 | pDONR221-SLC10A6_STOP | addgene full sequence | sequence record 435717 | Addgene NGS Result
CTTTCCTGCGTTATCCCCTGATTCTGTGGATAACCGTATTACCGCCTTTGAGTGAGCTGATACCGCTCGC
CGCAGCCGAACGACCGAGCGCAGCGAGTCAGTGAGCGAGGAAGCGGAAGAGCGCCCAATACGCAAACCGC
CTCTCCCCGCGCGTTGGCCGATTCATTAATGCAGCTGGCACGACAGGTTTCCCGACTGGAAAGCGGGCAG
TGAGCGCAACGCAATTAATACGCGTACCGCTAGCCAGGAAGAGTTTGTAGAAACGCAAAAAGGCCATCCG
TCAGGATGGCCTTCTGCTTAGTTTGATGCCTGGCAGTTTATGGCGGGCGTCCTGCCCGCCACCCTCCGGG
CCGTTGCTTCACAACGTTCAAATCCGCTCCCGGCGGATTTGTCCTACTCAGGAGAGCGTTCACCGACAAA
CAACAGATAAAACGAAAGGCCCAGTCTTCCGACTGAGCCTTTCGTTTTATTTGATGCCTGGCAGTTCCCT
ACTCTCGCGTTAACGCTAGCATGGATGTTTTCCCAGTCACGACGTTGTAAAACGACGGCCAGTCTTAAGC
TCGGGCCCCAAATAATGATTTTATTTTGACTGATAGTGACCTGTTCGTTGCAACACATTGATGAGCAATG
CTTTTTTATAATGCCAACTTTGTACAAAAAAGCAGGCTCCACCATGCGGGCCAACTGCAGCTCCTCTAGC
GCCTGTCCTGCCAATTCCTCTGAGGAGGAGCTGCCAGTGGGACTGGAGGTGCACGGCAACCTGGAGCTGG
TGTTCACCGTGGTGTCTACAGTGATGATGGGCCTGCTGATGTTTTCCCTGGGCTGCTCTGTGGAGATCAG
AAAGCTGTGGTCCCACATCCGGAGACCTTGGGGAATCGCAGTGGGACTGCTGTGCCAGTTCGGACTGATG
CCCTTCACCGCCTACCTGCTGGCCATCTCTTTCAGCCTGAAGCCAGTGCAGGCCATCGCCGTGCTGATCA
TGGGCTGCTGTCCCGGCGGCACCATCAGCAATATCTTCACATTTTGGGTGGACGGCGATATGGACCTGTC
CATCTCCATGACAACTTGTTCAACTGTTGCTGCCCTGGGAATGATGCCACTGTGCATCTACCTGTATACC
TGGAGCTGGTCCCTGCAGCAGAACCTGACAATCCCTTATCAGAATATCGGCATCACCCTGGTGTGCCTGA
CAATCCCCGTGGCCTTTGGCGTGTACGTGAACTATAGGTGGCCTAAGCAGAGCAAGATCATCCTGAAGAT
CGGAGCAGTGGTGGGAGGCGTGCTGCTGCTGGTGGTGGCCGTGGCAGGAGTGGTGCTGGCAAAGGGATCT
TGGAATAGCGATATCACCCTGCTGACAATCTCCTTCATCTTTCCACTGATCGGACACGTGACCGGCTTCC
TGCTGGCCCTGTTTACACACCAGAGCTGGCAGCGGTGCAGAACCATCTCCCTGGAGACAGGCGCCCAGAA
CATCCAGATGTGCATCACCATGCTGCAGCTGTCTTTCACAGCCGAGCACCTGGTGCAGATGCTGAGCTTT
CCCCTGGCCTACGGCCTGTTCCAGCTGATCGATGGCTTTCTGATCGTGGCCGCCTACCAGACCTATAAGA
GGCGCCTGAAGAACAAGCACGGCAAGAAGAATTCCGGCTGCACAGAGGTGTGCCACACCAGGAAGTCTAC
AAGCTCCCGCGAGACCAACGCCTTCCTGGAAGTGAATGAGGAGGGAGCAATCACACCAGGACCACCTGGA
CCAATGGACTGCCACCGGGCCCTGGAGCCTGTGGGACACATCACCAGCTGTGAGTAAGACCCAGCTTTCT
TGTACAAAGTTGGCATTATAAGAAAGCATTGCTTATCAATTTGTTGCAACGAACAGGTCACTATCAGTCA
AAATAAAATCATTATTTGCCATCCAGCTGATATCCCCTATAGTGAGTCGTATTACATGGTCATAGCTGTT
TCCTGGCAGCTCTGGCCCGTGTCTCAAAATCTCTGATGTTACATTGCACAAGATAAAAATATATCATCAT
GAACAATAAAACTGTCTGCTTACATAAACAGTAATACAAGGGGTGTTATGAGCCATATTCAACGGGAAAC
GTCGAGGCCGCGATTAAATTCCAACATGGATGCTGATTTATATGGGTATAAATGGGCTCGCGATAATGTC
GGGCAATCAGGTGCGACAATCTATCGCTTGTATGGGAAGCCCGATGCGCCAGAGTTGTTTCTGAAACATG
GCAAAGGTAGCGTTGCCAATGATGTTACAGATGAGATGGTCAGACTAAACTGGCTGACGGAATTTATGCC
TCTTCCGACCATCAAGCATTTTATCCGTACTCCTGATGATGCATGGTTACTCACCACTGCGATCCCCGGA
AAAACAGCATTCCAGGTATTAGAAGAATATCCTGATTCAGGTGAAAATATTGTTGATGCGCTGGCAGTGT
TCCTGCGCCGGTTGCATTCGATTCCTGTTTGTAATTGTCCTTTTAACAGCGATCGCGTATTTCGTCTCGC
TCAGGCGCAATCACGAATGAATAACGGTTTGGTTGATGCGAGTGATTTTGATGACGAGCGTAATGGCTGG
CCTGTTGAACAAGTCTGGAAAGAAATGCATAAACTTTTGCCATTCTCACCGGATTCAGTCGTCACTCATG
GTGATTTCTCACTTGATAACCTTATTTTTGACGAGGGGAAATTAATAGGTTGTATTGATGTTGGACGAGT
CGGAATCGCAGACCGATACCAGGATCTTGCCATCCTATGGAACTGCCTCGGTGAGTTTTCTCCTTCATTA
CAGAAACGGCTTTTTCAAAAATATGGTATTGATAATCCTGATATGAATAAATTGCAGTTTCATTTGATGC
TCGATGAGTTTTTCTAATCAGAATTGGTTAATTGGTTGTAACACTGGCAGAGCATTACGCTGACTTGACG
GGACGGCGCAAGCTCATGACCAAAATCCCTTAACGTGAGTTACGCGTCGTTCCACTGAGCGTCAGACCCC
GTAGAAAAGATCAAAGGATCTTCTTGAGATCCTTTTTTTCTGCGCGTAATCTGCTGCTTGCAAACAAAAA
AACCACCGCTACCAGCGGTGGTTTGTTTGCCGGATCAAGAGCTACCAACTCTTTTTCCGAAGGTAACTGG
CTTCAGCAGAGCGCAGATACCAAATACTGTTCTTCTAGTGTAGCCGTAGTTAGGCCACCACTTCAAGAAC
TCTGTAGCACCGCCTACATACCTCGCTCTGCTAATCCTGTTACCAGTGGCTGCTGCCAGTGGCGATAAGT
CGTGTCTTACCGGGTTGGACTCAAGACGATAGTTACCGGATAAGGCGCAGCGGTCGGGCTGAACGGGGGG
TTCGTGCACACAGCCCAGCTTGGAGCGAACGACCTACACCGAACTGAGATACCTACAGCGTGAGCTATGA
GAAAGCGCCACGCTTCCCGAAGGGAGAAAGGCGGACAGGTATCCGGTAAGCGGCAGGGTCGGAACAGGAG
AGCGCACGAGGGAGCTTCCAGGGGGAAACGCCTGGTATCTTTATAGTCCTGTCGGGTTTCGCCACCTCTG
ACTTGAGCGTCGATTTTTGTGATGCTCGTCAGGGGGGCGGAGCCTATGGAAAAACGCCAGCAACGCGGCC
TTTTTACGGTTCCTGGCCTTTTGCTGGCCTTTTGCTCACATGTT
