Features (pLannotate 1.2.2; 10 found; start..end, strand, type, name):
    121..213     +  CDS            lacI (fragment): lac repressor; lacI; The lac repressor binds to the lac operator to inhibit transcription in E. coli. This inhibition can be relieved by adding lactose or isopropyl-β-D-thiogalactopyranoside (IPTG).
    268..295     -  terminator     rrnB T2 terminator: transcription terminator T2 from the E. coli rrnB gene
    427..470     +  terminator     rrnB T1 terminator: Escherichia coli rrnB; transcription terminator T1 from the E. coli rrnB gene
    517..553     -  CDS            lacZα (fragment): LacZα fragment of β-galactosidase; lacZ fragment
    569..668     +  protein_bind   attL1: mutant version of attL; recombination site for the Gateway® LR reaction LR Clonase™
    674..1804    +  CDS            SLC10A6: SOAT_HUMAN - Also known as SOAT. Experimental evidence at protein level: Swiss-Prot protein existence level 1. Transports sulfoconjugated steroid hormones, as well as taurolithocholic acid-3-sulfate and sulfoconjugated pyrenes in a sodium-dependent manner. From Homo sapiens (Human).
   1809..1908    -  protein_bind   attL2: mutant version of attL; recombination site for the Gateway® LR reaction LR Clonase™
   1926..1944    -  promoter       T7 promoter: promoter for bacteriophage T7 RNA polymerase
   2078..2887    +  CDS            KanR: aminoglycoside phosphotransferase; aph(3')-Ia; confers resistance to kanamycin in bacteria or G418 (Geneticin®) in eukaryotes
   3034..3622    +  rep_origin     ori: high-copy-number ColE1/pMB1/pBR322/pUC origin of replication
>Addgene plasmid #161116 | pDONR221-SLC10A6_STOP | analyzer sequence | sequence record 312166
CTTTCCTGCGTTATCCCCTGATTCTGTGGATAACCGTATTACCGCCTTTGAGTGAGCTGATACCGCTCGC
CGCAGCCGAACGACCGAGCGCAGCGAGTCAGTGAGCGAGGAAGCGGAAGAGCGCCCAATACGCAAACCGC
CTCTCCCCGCGCGTTGGCCGATTCATTAATGCAGCTGGCACGACAGGTTTCCCGACTGGAAAGCGGGCAG
TGAGCGCAACGCAATTAATACGCGTACCGCTAGCCAGGAAGAGTTTGTAGAAACGCAAAAAGGCCATCCG
TCAGGATGGCCTTCTGCTTAGTTTGATGCCTGGCAGTTTATGGCGGGCGTCCTGCCCGCCACCCTCCGGG
CCGTTGCTTCACAACGTTCAAATCCGCTCCCGGCGGATTTGTCCTACTCAGGAGAGCGTTCACCGACAAA
CAACAGATAAAACGAAAGGCCCAGTCTTCCGACTGAGCCTTTCGTTTTATTTGATGCCTGGCAGTTCCCT
ACTCTCGCGTTAACGCTAGCATGGATGTTTTCCCAGTCACGACGTTGTAAAACGACGGCCAGTCTTAAGC
TCGGGCCCCAAATAATGATTTTATTTTGACTGATAGTGACCTGTTCGTTGCAACACATTGATGAGCAATG
CTTTTTTATAATGCCAACTTTGTACAAAAAAGCAGGCTCCACCATGCGGGCCAACTGCAGCTCCTCTAGC
GCCTGTCCTGCCAATTCCTCTGAGGAGGAGCTGCCAGTGGGACTGGAGGTGCACGGCAACCTGGAGCTGG
TGTTCACCGTGGTGTCTACAGTGATGATGGGCCTGCTGATGTTTTCCCTGGGCTGCTCTGTGGAGATCAG
AAAGCTGTGGTCCCACATCCGGAGACCTTGGGGAATCGCAGTGGGACTGCTGTGCCAGTTCGGACTGATG
CCCTTCACCGCCTACCTGCTGGCCATCTCTTTCAGCCTGAAGCCAGTGCAGGCCATCGCCGTGCTGATCA
TGGGCTGCTGTCCCGGCGGCACCATCAGCAATATCTTCACATTTTGGGTGGACGGCGATATGGACCTGTC
CATCTCCATGACAACTTGTTCAACTGTTGCTGCCCTGGGAATGATGCCACTGTGCATCTACCTGTATACC
TGGAGCTGGTCCCTGCAGCAGAACCTGACAATCCCTTATCAGAATATCGGCATCACCCTGGTGTGCCTGA
CAATCCCCGTGGCCTTTGGCGTGTACGTGAACTATAGGTGGCCTAAGCAGAGCAAGATCATCCTGAAGAT
CGGAGCAGTGGTGGGAGGCGTGCTGCTGCTGGTGGTGGCCGTGGCAGGAGTGGTGCTGGCAAAGGGATCT
TGGAATAGCGATATCACCCTGCTGACAATCTCCTTCATCTTTCCACTGATCGGACACGTGACCGGCTTCC
TGCTGGCCCTGTTTACACACCAGAGCTGGCAGCGGTGCAGAACCATCTCCCTGGAGACAGGCGCCCAGAA
CATCCAGATGTGCATCACCATGCTGCAGCTGTCTTTCACAGCCGAGCACCTGGTGCAGATGCTGAGCTTT
CCCCTGGCCTACGGCCTGTTCCAGCTGATCGATGGCTTTCTGATCGTGGCCGCCTACCAGACCTATAAGA
GGCGCCTGAAGAACAAGCACGGCAAGAAGAATTCCGGCTGCACAGAGGTGTGCCACACCAGGAAGTCTAC
AAGCTCCCGCGAGACCAACGCCTTCCTGGAAGTGAATGAGGAGGGAGCAATCACACCAGGACCACCTGGA
CCAATGGACTGCCACCGGGCCCTGGAGCCTGTGGGACACATCACCAGCTGTGAGTAAGACCCAGCTTTCT
TGTACAAAGTTGGCATTATAAGAAAGCATTGCTTATCAATTTGTTGCAACGAACAGGTCACTATCAGTCA
AAATAAAATCATTATTTGCCATCCAGCTGATATCCCCTATAGTGAGTCGTATTACATGGTCATAGCTGTT
TCCTGGCAGCTCTGGCCCGTGTCTCAAAATCTCTGATGTTACATTGCACAAGATAAAATAATATCATCAT
GAACAATAAAACTGTCTGCTTACATAAACAGTAATACAAGGGGTGTTATGAGCCATATTCAACGGGAAAC
GTCGAGGCCGCGATTAAATTCCAACATGGATGCTGATTTATATGGGTATAAATGGGCTCGCGATAATGTC
GGGCAATCAGGTGCGACAATCTATCGCTTGTATGGGAAGCCCGATGCGCCAGAGTTGTTTCTGAAACATG
GCAAAGGTAGCGTTGCCAATGATGTTACAGATGAGATGGTCAGACTAAACTGGCTGACGGAATTTATGCC
TCTTCCGACCATCAAGCATTTTATCCGTACTCCTGATGATGCATGGTTACTCACCACTGCGATCCCCGGA
AAAACAGCATTCCAGGTATTAGAAGAATATCCTGATTCAGGTGAAAATATTGTTGATGCGCTGGCAGTGT
TCCTGCGCCGGTTGCATTCGATTCCTGTTTGTAATTGTCCTTTTAACAGCGATCGCGTATTTCGTCTCGC
TCAGGCGCAATCACGAATGAATAACGGTTTGGTTGATGCGAGTGATTTTGATGACGAGCGTAATGGCTGG
CCTGTTGAACAAGTCTGGAAAGAAATGCATAAACTTTTGCCATTCTCACCGGATTCAGTCGTCACTCATG
GTGATTTCTCACTTGATAACCTTATTTTTGACGAGGGGAAATTAATAGGTTGTATTGATGTTGGACGAGT
CGGAATCGCAGACCGATACCAGGATCTTGCCATCCTATGGAACTGCCTCGGTGAGTTTTCTCCTTCATTA
CAGAAACGGCTTTTTCAAAAATATGGTATTGATAATCCTGATATGAATAAATTGCAGTTTCATTTGATGC
TCGATGAGTTTTTCTAATCAGAATTGGTTAATTGGTTGTAACACTGGCAGAGCATTACGCTGACTTGACG
GGACGGCGCAAGCTCATGACCAAAATCCCTTAACGTGAGTTACGCGTCGTTCCACTGAGCGTCAGACCCC
GTAGAAAAGATCAAAGGATCTTCTTGAGATCCTTTTTTTCTGCGCGTAATCTGCTGCTTGCAAACAAAAA
AACCACCGCTACCAGCGGTGGTTTGTTTGCCGGATCAAGAGCTACCAACTCTTTTTCCGAAGGTAACTGG
CTTCAGCAGAGCGCAGATACCAAATACTGTTCTTCTAGTGTAGCCGTAGTTAGGCCACCACTTCAAGAAC
TCTGTAGCACCGCCTACATACCTCGCTCTGCTAATCCTGTTACCAGTGGCTGCTGCCAGTGGCGATAAGT
CGTGTCTTACCGGGTTGGACTCAAGACGATAGTTACCGGATAAGGCGCAGCGGTCGGGCTGAACGGGGGG
TTCGTGCACACAGCCCAGCTTGGAGCGAACGACCTACACCGAACTGAGATACCTACAGCGTGAGCTATGA
GAAAGCGCCACGCTTCCCGAAGGGAGAAAGGCGGACAGGTATCCGGTAAGCGGCAGGGTCGGAACAGGAG
AGCGCACGAGGGAGCTTCCAGGGGGAAACGCCTGGTATCTTTATAGTCCTGTCGGGTTTCGCCACCTCTG
ACTTGAGCGTCGATTTTTGTGATGCTCGTCAGGGGGGCGGAGCCTATGGAAAAACGCCAGCAACGCGGCC
TTTTTACGGTTCCTGGCCTTTTGCTGGCCTTTTGCTCACATGTT
