>Addgene plasmid #161116 | pDONR221-SLC10A6_STOP | depositor partial sequence | sequence record 312167 | Codon-optimized ORF of SLC10A6
ATGCGGGCCAACTGCAGCTCCTCTAGCGCCTGTCCTGCCAATTCCTCTGAGGAGGAGCTGCCAGTGGGAC
TGGAGGTGCACGGCAACCTGGAGCTGGTGTTCACCGTGGTGTCTACAGTGATGATGGGCCTGCTGATGTT
TTCCCTGGGCTGCTCTGTGGAGATCAGAAAGCTGTGGTCCCACATCCGGAGACCTTGGGGAATCGCAGTG
GGACTGCTGTGCCAGTTCGGACTGATGCCCTTCACCGCCTACCTGCTGGCCATCTCTTTCAGCCTGAAGC
CAGTGCAGGCCATCGCCGTGCTGATCATGGGCTGCTGTCCCGGCGGCACCATCAGCAATATCTTCACATT
TTGGGTGGACGGCGATATGGACCTGTCCATCTCCATGACAACTTGTTCAACTGTTGCTGCCCTGGGAATG
ATGCCACTGTGCATCTACCTGTATACCTGGAGCTGGTCCCTGCAGCAGAACCTGACAATCCCTTATCAGA
ATATCGGCATCACCCTGGTGTGCCTGACAATCCCCGTGGCCTTTGGCGTGTACGTGAACTATAGGTGGCC
TAAGCAGAGCAAGATCATCCTGAAGATCGGAGCAGTGGTGGGAGGCGTGCTGCTGCTGGTGGTGGCCGTG
GCAGGAGTGGTGCTGGCAAAGGGATCTTGGAATAGCGATATCACCCTGCTGACAATCTCCTTCATCTTTC
CACTGATCGGACACGTGACCGGCTTCCTGCTGGCCCTGTTTACACACCAGAGCTGGCAGCGGTGCAGAAC
CATCTCCCTGGAGACAGGCGCCCAGAACATCCAGATGTGCATCACCATGCTGCAGCTGTCTTTCACAGCC
GAGCACCTGGTGCAGATGCTGAGCTTTCCCCTGGCCTACGGCCTGTTCCAGCTGATCGATGGCTTTCTGA
TCGTGGCCGCCTACCAGACCTATAAGAGGCGCCTGAAGAACAAGCACGGCAAGAAGAATTCCGGCTGCAC
AGAGGTGTGCCACACCAGGAAGTCTACAAGCTCCCGCGAGACCAACGCCTTCCTGGAAGTGAATGAGGAG
GGAGCAATCACACCAGGACCACCTGGACCAATGGACTGCCACCGGGCCCTGGAGCCTGTGGGACACATCA
CCAGCTGTGAGTAA
